Addgene plasmid #14884: FG12
Depositing lab: David Baltimore. Depositing organization: California Institute of Technology. Publication: Inhibiting HIV-1 infection in human T cells by lentiviral-mediated delivery of small interfering RNA against CCR5. Qin XF, An DS, Chen IS, Baltimore D. Proc Natl Acad Sci U S A. 2003 Jan 7. 100(1):183-8. 10.1073/pnas.232688199 PubMed 12518064.
Backbone
  Vector backbone: HR'CS-G
  Backbone manufacturer: I. Verma, Salk
  Vector type: Mammalian Expression, Lentiviral
Growth in bacteria
  Bacterial resistance: Ampicillin, 100 μg/mL
  Growth temperature: 37°C
  Growth strain: Stbl3
  Copy number: High Copy
Gene/Insert
  Gene/Insert name: flap-Ub promoter-GFP-WRE
  Cloning method: Restriction Enzyme
  Sequencing primers: 5′ na
Terms and licenses: Academic/Nonprofit Terms; Industry Terms: Not Available to Industry
Depositor comments: FG12 was derived from FUGW. The extra nucleotides from the HindIII site downstream of the Ubiquitin-C promoter (UbiC) promoter to the NcoI site in front of the initiation codon of EGFP were deleted by a HindIII-NcoI adapter ligation. Further, XbaI, EcoRI, and XhoI sites at the 3' end of EGFP and WRE were eliminated, followed by a polylinker oligonucleotide ligation at the PacI site between the Flap element and the UbiC promoter, to generate a set of new restriction sites, XbaI-HpaI-XhoI-BstXI-PacI, that is optimal for accommodating the siRNA expression cassette. To construct the siRNA-expressing lentiviral vectors, the siRNA expression cassette can be subcloned into FG12 between the XbaI and XhoI sites. Lentiviruses can be produced with third generation packaging system plasmids pMDLg/pRRE, pRSV-Rev, and pMD2.G.
How to cite: FG12 was a gift from David Baltimore (Addgene plasmid # 14884 ; http://n2t.net/addgene:14884 ; RRID:Addgene_14884)
