[The description below was written by a language model from this plasmid's Addgene catalogue record and pLannotate feature annotations shown in this document.]
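Description:
FG12 is an HIV-1-based lentiviral transfer vector for mammalian cells, derived from FUGW on the HR'CS-G backbone and designed as a recipient for small interfering RNA expression cassettes. It is propagated in E. coli as a high-copy plasmid with a ColE1/pUC-type origin and ampicillin resistance. The annotated sequence also shows an f1 origin and, outside the viral genome, an SV40/EM7-driven bleomycin/Zeocin resistance cassette with an SV40 polyadenylation signal.

In the roughly 10 kb sequence, a CMV enhancer/promoter is fused to a truncated 5' LTR, so genomic RNA is transcribed in packaging cells without relying on the native U3. This is followed by the Ψ packaging signal with a partial gag fragment, the Rev response element for Rev-dependent nuclear export, and the cPPT/CTS "flap" element, which improves nuclear import of the viral genome. The internal cassette uses the human ubiquitin C promoter to drive EGFP, followed by the woodchuck hepatitis virus posttranscriptional regulatory element to enhance expression. It ends in the 3' LTR region, annotated as a nef fragment plus a truncated LTR, and a bGH polyadenylation signal.

Compared with FUGW, extra sequence between the UbC promoter and the EGFP start codon was removed, and several restriction sites downstream of EGFP and the WPRE were eliminated. A polylinker (XbaI-HpaI-XhoI-BstXI-PacI) was added between the flap and the UbC promoter. An siRNA expression cassette can be inserted between XbaI and XhoI, so transduced cells carry both the silencing cassette and a GFP marker. Virus is produced with third-generation packaging plasmids supplying Gag/Pol, Rev and an envelope protein. The associated work used such vectors to deliver siRNA against CCR5 to human T cells to inhibit HIV-1 infection.
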