Features (pLannotate 1.2.2; 31 found; start..end, strand, type, name):
     28..80      -  misc_feature   bom (fragment): basis of mobility region from pBR322
    235..614     +  enhancer       CMV enhancer: human cytomegalovirus immediate early enhancer
    615..814     +  promoter       CMV promoter: human cytomegalovirus (CMV) immediate early promoter
    832..1012    +  LTR            5' LTR (truncated): truncated 5' long terminal repeat (LTR) from HIV-1
   1059..1184    +  misc_feature   HIV-1 Ψ: packaging signal of human immunodeficiency virus type 1
   1168..1531    +  CDS            HIV-1 gag (fragment): gag protein from human immunodeficiency virus 1; gag
   1677..1910    +  misc_feature   RRE: The Rev response element (RRE) of HIV-1 allows for Rev-dependent mRNA export from the nucleus to the cytoplasm.
   2287..2387    +  CDS            Rev (fragment): human immunodeficiency virus 1 (HIV-1) Rev protein; rev; enhances nuclear export of unspliced and incompletely spliced viral mRNAs
   2437..2554    +  misc_feature   cPPT/CTS: central polypurine tract and central termination sequence of HIV-1
   2652..3863    +  promoter       UbC promoter: human ubiquitin C promoter
   3911..4630    +  CDS            EGFP: the original enhanced GFP (Yang et al., 1996) mammalian codon-optimized
   4656..4679    +  misc_feature   MCS (fragment): pBluescript multiple cloning site
   4679..5267    +  misc_feature   WPRE: woodchuck hepatitis virus posttranscriptional regulatory element
   5268..5287    +  misc_feature   MCS (fragment): pBluescript multiple cloning site
   5289..5789    +  CDS            nef (fragment): NEF_HV1LA - Experimental evidence at protein level: Swiss-Prot protein existence level 1. Extracellular Nef protein targets CD4(+) T-lymphocytes for apoptosis by interacting with CXCR4 surface receptors. From Human immunodeficiency virus type 1 group M subtype B (isolate Lai) (HIV-1).
   5796..5976    +  LTR            5' LTR (truncated): truncated 5' long terminal repeat (LTR) from HIV-1
   6008..6232    +  polyA_signal   bGH poly(A) signal: bovine growth hormone polyadenylation signal
   6236..6257    +  promoter       SV40 promoter (fragment): SV40 enhancer and early promoter
   6278..6706    +  rep_origin     f1 ori (sequence partly withheld): f1 bacteriophage origin of replication; arrow indicates direction of (+) strand synthesis
   6720..7049    +  promoter       SV40 promoter: SV40 enhancer and early promoter
   7097..7144    +  promoter       EM7 promoter: synthetic bacterial promoter&nbsp
   7163..7537    +  CDS            BleoR: antibiotic-binding protein; Sh ble from Streptoalloteichus hindustanus; confers resistance to bleomycin, phleomycin, and Zeocin™
   7547..7672    +  CDS            ble (fragment): BLE_KLEPN - Experimental evidence at protein level: Swiss-Prot protein existence level 1. Binding protein with a strong affinity to the bleomycin family of antibiotics. Binds to CL990; an antimitotic-antibiotic compound. From Klebsiella pneumoniae.
   7667..7788    +  polyA_signal   SV40 poly(A) signal: SV40 polyadenylation signal
   7861..7877    -  protein_bind   lac operator: The lac repressor binds to the lac operator to inhibit transcription in E. coli. This inhibition can be relieved by adding lactose or isopropyl-β-D-thiogalactopyranoside (IPTG). lac repressor encoded by lacI
   7885..7915    -  promoter       lac promoter: promoter for the E. coli lac operon
   7930..7951    -  protein_bind   CAP binding site: CAP binding activates transcription in the presence of cAMP. E. coli catabolite activator protein
   7964..8056    -  CDS            lacI (fragment): lac repressor; lacI; The lac repressor binds to the lac operator to inhibit transcription in E. coli. This inhibition can be relieved by adding lactose or isopropyl-β-D-thiogalactopyranoside (IPTG).
   8239..8827    -  rep_origin     ori: high-copy-number ColE1/pMB1/pBR322/pUC origin of replication
   8998..9858    -  CDS            AmpR: β-lactamase; bla; confers resistance to ampicillin, carbenicillin, and related antibiotics
   9859..9963    -  promoter       AmpR promoter: bla
>Addgene plasmid #14884 | FG12 | addgene full sequence | sequence record 153441 | Addgene NGS Result
GACGGATCGGGAGATCTCCCGATCCCCTATGGTGCACTCTCAGTACAATCTGCTCTGATGCCGCATAGTT
AAGCCAGTATCTGCTCCCTGCTTGTGTGTTGGAGGTCGCTGAGTAGTGCGCGAGCAAAATTTAAGCTACA
ACAAGGCAAGGCTTGACCGACAATTGCATGAAGAATCTGCTTAGGGTTAGGCGTTTTGCGCTGCTTCGCG
ATGTACGGGCCAGATATACGCGTTGACATTGATTATTGACTAGTTATTAATAGTAATCAATTACGGGGTC
ATTAGTTCATAGCCCATATATGGAGTTCCGCGTTACATAACTTACGGTAAATGGCCCGCCTGGCTGACCG
CCCAACGACCCCCGCCCATTGACGTCAATAATGACGTATGTTCCCATAGTAACGCCAATAGGGACTTTCC
ATTGACGTCAATGGGTGGAGTATTTACGGTAAACTGCCCACTTGGCAGTACATCAAGTGTATCATATGCC
AAGTACGCCCCCTATTGACGTCAATGACGGTAAATGGCCCGCCTGGCATTATGCCCAGTACATGACCTTA
TGGGACTTTCCTACTTGGCAGTACATCTACGTATTAGTCATCGCTATTACCATGGTGATGCGGTTTTGGC
AGTACATCAATGGGCGTGGATAGCGGTTTGACTCACGGGGATTTCCAAGTCTCCACCCCATTGACGTCAA
TGGGAGTTTGTTTTGGCACCAAAATCAACGGGACTTTCCAAAATGTCGTAACAACTCCGCCCCATTGACG
CAAATGGGCGGTAGGCGTGTACGGTGGGAGGTCTATATAAGCAGCGCGTTTTGCCTGTACTGGGTCTCTC
TGGTTAGACCAGATCTGAGCCTGGGAGCTCTCTGGCTAACTAGGGAACCCACTGCTTAAGCCTCAATAAA
GCTTGCCTTGAGTGCTTCAAGTAGTGTGTGCCCGTCTGTTGTGTGACTCTGGTAACTAGAGATCCCTCAG
ACCCTTTTAGTCAGTGTGGAAAATCTCTAGCAGTGGCGCCCGAACAGGGACTTGAAAGCGAAAGGGAAAC
CAGAGGAGCTCTCTCGACGCAGGACTCGGCTTGCTGAAGCGCGCACGGCAAGAGGCGAGGGGCGGCGACT
GGTGAGTACGCCAAAAATTTTGACTAGCGGAGGCTAGAAGGAGAGAGATGGGTGCGAGAGCGTCAGTATT
AAGCGGGGGAGAATTAGATCGCGATGGGAAAAAATTCGGTTAAGGCCAGGGGGAAAGAAAAAATATAAAT
TAAAACATATAGTATGGGCAAGCAGGGAGCTAGAACGATTCGCAGTTAATCCTGGCCTGTTAGAAACATC
AGAAGGCTGTAGACAAATACTGGGACAGCTACAACCATCCCTTCAGACAGGATCAGAAGAACTTAGATCA
TTATATAATACAGTAGCAACCCTCTATTGTGTGCATCAAAGGATAGAGATAAAAGACACCAAGGAAGCTT
TAGACAAGATAGAGGAAGAGCAAAACAAAAGTAAGACCACCGCACAGCAAGCGGCCGCTGATCTTCAGAC
CTGGAGGAGGAGATATGAGGGACAATTGGAGAAGTGAATTATATAAATATAAAGTAGTAAAAATTGAACC
ATTAGGAGTAGCACCCACCAAGGCAAAGAGAAGAGTGGTGCAGAGAGAAAAAAGAGCAGTGGGAATAGGA
GCTTTGTTCCTTGGGTTCTTGGGAGCAGCAGGAAGCACTATGGGCGCAGCGTCAATGACGCTGACGGTAC
AGGCCAGACAATTATTGTCTGGTATAGTGCAGCAGCAGAACAATTTGCTGAGGGCTATTGAGGCGCAACA
GCATCTGTTGCAACTCACAGTCTGGGGCATCAAGCAGCTCCAGGCAAGAATCCTGGCTGTGGAAAGATAC
CTAAAGGATCAACAGCTCCTGGGGATTTGGGGTTGCTCTGGAAAACTCATTTGCACCACTGCTGTGCCTT
GGAATGCTAGTTGGAGTAATAAATCTCTGGAACAGATTTGGAATCACACGACCTGGATGGAGTGGGACAG
AGAAATTAACAATTACACAAGCTTAATACACTCCTTAATTGAAGAATCGCAAAACCAGCAAGAAAAGAAT
GAACAAGAATTATTGGAATTAGATAAATGGGCAAGTTTGTGGAATTGGTTTAACATAACAAATTGGCTGT
GGTATATAAAATTATTCATAATGATAGTAGGAGGCTTGGTAGGTTTAAGAATAGTTTTTGCTGTACTTTC
TATAGTGAATAGAGTTAGGCAGGGATATTCACCATTATCGTTTCAGACCCACCTCCCAACCCCGAGGGGA
CCCGACAGGCCCGAAGGAATAGAAGAAGAAGGTGGAGAGAGAGACAGAGACAGATCCATTCGATTAGTGA
ACGGATCGGCACTGCGTGCGCCAATTCTGCAGACAAATGGCAGTATTCATCCACAATTTTAAAAGAAAAG
GGGGGATTGGGGGGTACAGTGCAGGGGAAAGAATAGTAGACATAATAGCAACAGACATACAAACTAAAGA
ATTACAAAAACAAATTACAAAAATTCAAAATTTTCGGGTTTATTACAGGGACAGCAGAGATCCAGTTTGG
TTAATTCTAGACAGTTAACATCTCGAGCCATAAAGATGGTTAATTAACCCACCCAAGATCTGGCCTCCGC
GCCGGGTTTTGGCGCCTCCCGCGGGCGCCCCCCTCCTCACGGCGAGCGCTGCCACGTCAGACGAAGGGCG
CAGCGAGCGTCCTGATCCTTCCGCCCGGACGCTCAGGACAGCGGCCCGCTGCTCATAAGACTCGGCCTTA
GAACCCCAGTATCAGCAGAAGGACATTTTAGGACGGGACTTGGGTGACTCTAGGGCACTGGTTTTCTTTC
CAGAGAGCGGAACAGGCGAGGAAAAGTAGTCCCTTCTCGGCGATTCTGCGGAGGGATCTCCGTGGGGCGG
TGAACGCCGATGATTATATAAGGACGCGCCGGGTGTGGCACAGCTAGTTCCGTCGCAGCCGGGATTTGGG
TCGCGGTTCTTGTTTGTGGATCGCTGTGATCGTCACTTGGTGAGTAGCGGGCTGCTGGGCTGGCCGGGGC
TTTCGTGGCCGCCGGGCCGCTCGGTGGGACGGAAGCGTGTGGAGAGACCGCCAAGGGCTGTAGTCTGGGT
CCGCGAGCAAGGTTGCCCTGAACTGGGGGTTGGGGGGAGCGCAGCAAAATGGCGGCTGTTCCCGAGTCTT
GAATGGAAGACGCTTGTGAGGCGGGCTGTGAGGTCGTTGAAACAAGGTGGGGGGCATGGTGGGCGGCAAG
AACCCAAGGTCTTGAGGCCTTCGCTAATGCGGGAAAGCTCTTATTCGGGTGAGATGGGCTGGGGCACCAT
CTGGGGACCCTGACGTGAAGTTTGTCACTGACTGGAGAACTCGGTTTGTCGTCTGTTGCGGGGGCGGCAG
TTATGGCGGTGCCGTTGGGCAGTGCACCCGTACCTTTGGGAGCGCGCGCCCTCGTCGTGTCGTGACGTCA
CCCGTTCTGTTGGCTTATAATGCAGGGTGGGGCCACCTGCCGGTAGGTGTGCGGTAGGCTTTTCTCCGTC
GCAGGACGCAGGGTTCGGGCCTAGGGTAGGCTCTCCTGAATCGACAGGCGCCGGACCTCTGGTGAGGGGA
GGGATAAGTGAGGCGTCAGTTTCTTTGGTCGGTTTTATGTACCTATCTTCTTAAGTAGCTGAAGCTCCGG
TTTTGAACTATGCGCTCGGGGTTGGCGAGTGTGTTTTGTGAAGTTTTTTAGGCACCTTTTGAAATGTAAT
CATTTGGGTCAATATGTAATTTTCAGTGTTAGACTAGTAAATTGTCCGCTAAATTCTGGCCGTTTTTGGC
TTTTTTGTTAGACGAAGCTTGGTACCGAGCTCGGATCTCCACCCCGTACCGGTCGCCACCATGGTGAGCA
AGGGCGAGGAGCTGTTCACCGGGGTGGTGCCCATCCTGGTCGAGCTGGACGGCGACGTAAACGGCCACAA
GTTCAGCGTGTCCGGCGAGGGCGAGGGCGATGCCACCTACGGCAAGCTGACCCTGAAGTTCATCTGCACC
ACCGGCAAGCTGCCCGTGCCCTGGCCCACCCTCGTGACCACCCTGACCTACGGCGTGCAGTGCTTCAGCC
GCTACCCCGACCACATGAAGCAGCACGACTTCTTCAAGTCCGCCATGCCCGAAGGCTACGTCCAGGAGCG
CACCATCTTCTTCAAGGACGACGGCAACTACAAGACCCGCGCCGAGGTGAAGTTCGAGGGCGACACCCTG
GTGAACCGCATCGAGCTGAAGGGCATCGACTTCAAGGAGGACGGCAACATCCTGGGGCACAAGCTGGAGT
ACAACTACAACAGCCACAACGTCTATATCATGGCCGACAAGCAGAAGAACGGCATCAAGGTGAACTTCAA
GATCCGCCACAACATCGAGGACGGCAGCGTGCAGCTCGCCGACCACTACCAGCAGAACACCCCCATCGGC
GACGGCCCCGTGCTGCTGCCCGACAACCACTACCTGAGCACCCAGTCCGCCCTGAGCAAAGACCCCAACG
AGAAGCGCGATCACATGGTCCTGCTGGAGTTCGTGACCGCCGCCGGGATCACTCTCGGCATGGACGAGCT
GTACAAGTAAAGCGGCCGCGACTCTAGTCCCTCCCAATTCGATATCAAGCTTATCGATAATCAACCTCTG
GATTACAAAATTTGTGAAAGATTGACTGGTATTCTTAACTATGTTGCTCCTTTTACGCTATGTGGATACG
CTGCTTTAATGCCTTTGTATCATGCTATTGCTTCCCGTATGGCTTTCATTTTCTCCTCCTTGTATAAATC
CTGGTTGCTGTCTCTTTATGAGGAGTTGTGGCCCGTTGTCAGGCAACGTGGCGTGGTGTGCACTGTGTTT
GCTGACGCAACCCCCACTGGTTGGGGCATTGCCACCACCTGTCAGCTCCTTTCCGGGACTTTCGCTTTCC
CCCTCCCTATTGCCACGGCGGAACTCATCGCCGCCTGCCTTGCCCGCTGCTGGACAGGGGCTCGGCTGTT
GGGCACTGACAATTCCGTGGTGTTGTCGGGGAAATCATCGTCCTTTCCTTGGCTGCTCGCCTGTGTTGCC
ACCTGGATTCTGCGCGGGACGTCCTTCTGCTACGTCCCTTCGGCCCTCAATCCAGCGGACCTTCCTTCCC
GCGGCCTGCTGCCGGCTCTGCGGCCTCTTCCGCGTCTTCGCCTTCGCCCTCAGACGAGTCGGATCTCCCT
TTGGGCCGCCTCCCCGCATCGATACCGTCGACCTCGATCGAGACCTAGAAAAACATGGAGCAATCACAAG
TAGCAATACAGCAGCTACCAATGCTGATTGTGCCTGGCTAGAAGCACAAGAGGAGGAGGAGGTGGGTTTT
CCAGTCACACCTCAGGTACCTTTAAGACCAATGACTTACAAGGCAGCTGTAGATCTTAGCCACTTTTTAA
AAGAAAAGGGGGGACTGGAAGGGCTAATTCACTCCCAACGAAGACAAGATATCCTTGATCTGTGGATCTA
CCACACACAAGGCTACTTCCCTGATTGGCAGAACTACACACCAGGGCCAGGGATCAGATATCCACTGACC
TTTGGATGGTGCTACAAGCTAGTACCAGTTGAGCAAGAGAAGGTAGAAGAAGCCAATGAAGGAGAGAACA
CCCGCTTGTTACACCCTGTGAGCCTGCATGGGATGGATGACCCGGAGAGAGAAGTATTAGAGTGGAGGTT
TGACAGCCGCCTAGCATTTCATCACATGGCCCGAGAGCTGCATCCGGACTGTACTGGGTCTCTCTGGTTA
GACCAGATCTGAGCCTGGGAGCTCTCTGGCTAACTAGGGAACCCACTGCTTAAGCCTCAATAAAGCTTGC
CTTGAGTGCTTCAAGTAGTGTGTGCCCGTCTGTTGTGTGACTCTGGTAACTAGAGATCCCTCAGACCCTT
TTAGTCAGTGTGGAAAATCTCTAGCAGGGCCCGTTTAAACCCGCTGATCAGCCTCGACTGTGCCTTCTAG
TTGCCAGCCATCTGTTGTTTGCCCCTCCCCCGTGCCTTCCTTGACCCTGGAAGGTGCCACTCCCACTGTC
CTTTCCTAATAAAATGAGGAAATTGCATCGCATTGTCTGAGTAGGTGTCATTCTATTCTGGGGGGTGGGG
TGGGGCAGGACAGCAAGGGGGAGGATTGGGAAGACAATAGCAGGCATGCTGGGGATGCGGTGGGCTCTAT
GGCTTCTGAGGCGGAAAGAACCAGCTGGGGCTCTAGGGGGTATCCCC
[124 nt withheld, positions 6278-6401]
C
[91 nt withheld, positions 6403-6493]
A
[49 nt withheld, positions 6495-6543]
CCTTTGACGTTGGAGTCCACGTTCTTT
[37 nt withheld, positions 6571-6607]
ACCCTATCTCGGTCTATTCTTTTGATTTATAAGGGATTTTGCCGATTTCGGCCTATTGGTTAAAAAATGA
GCTGATTTAACAAAAATTTAACGCGAATTAATTCTGTGGAATGTGTGTCAGTTAGGGTGTGGAAAGTCCC
CAGGCTCCCCAGCAGGCAGAAGTATGCAAAGCATGCATCTCAATTAGTCAGCAACCAGGTGTGGAAAGTC
CCCAGGCTCCCCAGCAGGCAGAAGTATGCAAAGCATGCATCTCAATTAGTCAGCAACCATAGTCCCGCCC
CTAACTCCGCCCATCCCGCCCCTAACTCCGCCCAGTTCCGCCCATTCTCCGCCCCATGGCTGACTAATTT
TTTTTATTTATGCAGAGGCCGAGGCCGCCTCTGCCTCTGAGCTATTCCAGAAGTAGTGAGGAGGCTTTTT
TGGAGGCCTAGGCTTTTGCAAAAAGCTCCCGGGAGCTTGTATATCCATTTTCGGATCTGATCAGCACGTG
TTGACAATTAATCATCGGCATAGTATATCGGCATAGTATAATACGACAAGGTGAGGAACTAAACCATGGC
CAAGTTGACCAGTGCCGTTCCGGTGCTCACCGCGCGCGACGTCGCCGGAGCGGTCGAGTTCTGGACCGAC
CGGCTCGGGTTCTCCCGGGACTTCGTGGAGGACGACTTCGCCGGTGTGGTCCGGGACGACGTGACCCTGT
TCATCAGCGCGGTCCAGGACCAGGTGGTGCCGGACAACACCCTGGCCTGGGTGTGGGTGCGCGGCCTGGA
CGAGCTGTACGCCGAGTGGTCGGAGGTCGTGTCCACGAACTTCCGGGACGCCTCCGGGCCGGCCATGACC
GAGATCGGCGAGCAGCCGTGGGGGCGGGAGTTCGCCCTGCGCGACCCGGCCGGCAACTGCGTGCACTTCG
TGGCCGAGGAGCAGGACTGACACGTGCTACGAGATTTCGATTCCACCGCCGCCTTCTATGAAAGGTTGGG
CTTCGGAATCGTTTTCCGGGACGCCGGCTGGATGATCCTCCAGCGCGGGGATCTCATGCTGGAGTTCTTC
GCCCACCCCAACTTGTTTATTGCAGCTTATAATGGTTACAAATAAAGCAATAGCATCACAAATTTCACAA
ATAAAGCATTTTTTTCACTGCATTCTAGTTGTGGTTTGTCCAAACTCATCAATGTATCTTATCATGTCTG
TATACCGTCGACCTCTAGCTAGAGCTTGGCGTAATCATGGTCATAGCTGTTTCCTGTGTGAAATTGTTAT
CCGCTCACAATTCCACACAACATACGAGCCGGAAGCATAAAGTGTAAAGCCTGGGGTGCCTAATGAGTGA
GCTAACTCACATTAATTGCGTTGCGCTCACTGCCCGCTTTCCAGTCGGGAAACCTGTCGTGCCAGCTGCA
TTAATGAATCGGCCAACGCGCGGGGAGAGGCGGTTTGCGTATTGGGCGCTCTTCCGCTTCCTCGCTCACT
GACTCGCTGCGCTCGGTCGTTCGGCTGCGGCGAGCGGTATCAGCTCACTCAAAGGCGGTAATACGGTTAT
CCACAGAATCAGGGGATAACGCAGGAAAGAACATGTGAGCAAAAGGCCAGCAAAAGGCCAGGAACCGTAA
AAAGGCCGCGTTGCTGGCGTTTTTCCATAGGCTCCGCCCCCCTGACGAGCATCACAAAAATCGACGCTCA
AGTCAGAGGTGGCGAAACCCGACAGGACTATAAAGATACCAGGCGTTTCCCCCTGGAAGCTCCCTCGTGC
GCTCTCCTGTTCCGACCCTGCCGCTTACCGGATACCTGTCCGCCTTTCTCCCTTCGGGAAGCGTGGCGCT
TTCTCATAGCTCACGCTGTAGGTATCTCAGTTCGGTGTAGGTCGTTCGCTCCAAGCTGGGCTGTGTGCAC
GAACCCCCCGTTCAGCCCGACCGCTGCGCCTTATCCGGTAACTATCGTCTTGAGTCCAACCCGGTAAGAC
ACGACTTATCGCCACTGGCAGCAGCCACTGGTAACAGGATTAGCAGAGCGAGGTATGTAGGCGGTGCTAC
AGAGTTCTTGAAGTGGTGGCCTAACTACGGCTACACTAGAAGAACAGTATTTGGTATCTGCGCTCTGCTG
AAGCCAGTTACCTTCGGAAAAAGAGTTGGTAGCTCTTGATCCGGCAAACAAACCACCGCTGGTAGCGGTG
GTTTTTTTGTTTGCAAGCAGCAGATTACGCGCAGAAAAAAAGGATCTCAAGAAGATCCTTTGATCTTTTC
TACGGGGTCTGACGCTCAGTGGAACGAAAACTCACGTTAAGGGATTTTGGTCATGAGATTATCAAAAAGG
ATCTTCACCTAGATCCTTTTAAATTAAAAATGAAGTTTTAAATCAATCTAAAGTATATATGAGTAAACTT
GGTCTGACAGTTACCAATGCTTAATCAGTGAGGCACCTATCTCAGCGATCTGTCTATTTCGTTCATCCAT
AGTTGCCTGACTCCCCGTCGTGTAGATAACTACGATACGGGAGGGCTTACCATCTGGCCCCAGTGCTGCA
ATGATACCGCGAGACCCACGCTCACCGGCTCCAGATTTATCAGCAATAAACCAGCCAGCCGGAAGGGCCG
AGCGCAGAAGTGGTCCTGCAACTTTATCCGCCTCCATCCAGTCTATTAATTGTTGCCGGGAAGCTAGAGT
AAGTAGTTCGCCAGTTAATAGTTTGCGCAACGTTGTTGCCATTGCTACAGGCATCGTGGTGTCACGCTCG
TCGTTTGGTATGGCTTCATTCAGCTCCGGTTCCCAACGATCAAGGCGAGTTACATGATCCCCCATGTTGT
GCAAAAAAGCGGTTAGCTCCTTCGGTCCTCCGATCGTTGTCAGAAGTAAGTTGGCCGCAGTGTTATCACT
CATGGTTATGGCAGCACTGCATAATTCTCTTACTGTCATGCCATCCGTAAGATGCTTTTCTGTGACTGGT
GAGTACTCAACCAAGTCATTCTGAGAATAGTGTATGCGGCGACCGAGTTGCTCTTGCCCGGCGTCAATAC
GGGATAATACCGCGCCACATAGCAGAACTTTAAAAGTGCTCATCATTGGAAAACGTTCTTCGGGGCGAAA
ACTCTCAAGGATCTTACCGCTGTTGAGATCCAGTTCGATGTAACCCACTCGTGCACCCAACTGATCTTCA
GCATCTTTTACTTTCACCAGCGTTTCTGGGTGAGCAAAAACAGGAAGGCAAAATGCCGCAAAAAAGGGAA
TAAGGGCGACACGGAAATGTTGAATACTCATACTCTTCCTTTTTCAATATTATTGAAGCATTTATCAGGG
TTATTGTCTCATGAGCGGATACATATTTGAATGTATTTAGAAAAATAAACAAATAGGGGTTCCGCGCACA
TTTCCCCGAAAAGTGCCACCTGACGTC
