>Addgene plasmid #14884 | FG12 | addgene partial sequence | sequence record 21424 | EGFP-N 5'-CGTCGCCGTCCAGCTCGACCAG-3'
CTCCTCGCCCTTGCTCACCATGGTGGCGACCGGTACGGGGTGGAGATCCGAGCTCGGTACCAAGCTTCGT
CTAACAAAAAAGCCAAAAACGGCCAGAATTTAGCGGACAATTTACTAGTCTAACACTGAAAATTACATAT
TGACCCAAATGATTACATTTCAAAAGGTGCCTAAAAAACTTCACAAAACACACTCGCCAACCCCGAGCGC
ATAGTTCAAAACCGGAGCTTCAGCTACTTAAGAAGATAGGTACATAAAACCGACCAAAGAAACTGACGCC
TCACTTATCCCTCCCCTCACCAGAGGTCCGGCGCCTGTCGATTCAGGAGAGCCTACCCTAGGCCCGAACC
CTGCGTCCTGCGACGGAGAAAAGCCTACCGCACACCTACCGGCAGGTGGCCCCACCCTGCATTATAAGCC
AACAGAACGGGTGACGTCACGACACGACGAGGGCGCGCGCTCCCAAAGGTACGGGTGCACTGCCCAACGG
CACCGCCATAACTGCCGCCCCCGCAACAGACGACAAACCGAGTTCTCCAGTCAGTGACAAACTTCACGTC
AGGGTCCCCAGATGGTGCCCCAGCCCATCTCACCCGAATAAGAGCTTTCCCGCATTAGCGAAGGCCTCAA
GACCTTGGGTTCTTGCCGCCCACCATGCCCCCCACCTTGTTTCAACG
