>Addgene plasmid #14884 | FG12 | addgene partial sequence | sequence record 21425 | WPRE-R 5'-CATAGCGTAAAAGGAGCAACA-3'
TTTTGGTATCCAGAGGTTGATTATCGATAAGCTTGATATCGAATTGGGAGGGACTAGAGTCGCGGCCGCT
TTACTTGTACAGCTCGTCCATGCCGAGAGTGATCCCGGCGGCGGTCACGAACTCCAGCAGGACCATGTGA
TCGCGCTTCTCGTTGGGGTCTTTGCTCAGGGCGGACTGGGTGCTCAGGTAGTGGTTGTCGGGCAGCAGCA
CGGGGCCGTCGCCGATGGGGGTGTTCTGCTGGTAGTGGTCGGCGAGCTG
